LOCUS       Exported 11571 bp ds-DNA circular SYN 03-JUN-2021
DEFINITION  Baculoviral transfer vector to co-express nsp12-3xFlag and
            nsp7-His6-nsp8 fusion in insect cells.
ACCESSION   .
VERSION     .
KEYWORDS    pBIG2abc_nsp12-3xFlag/nsp7-His6-nsp8 (SARS-CoV-2)
SOURCE      synthetic DNA construct
  ORGANISM  synthetic DNA construct
REFERENCE   1 (bases 1 to 11571)
  AUTHORS   Bertolin AP, Weissmann F, Zeng J, Posse V, Milligan JC, Canal B,
            Ulferts R, Wu M, Drury LS, Howell M, Beale R, Diffley JFX
  TITLE     Identifying SARS-CoV-2 Antiviral Compounds by Screening for Small
            Molecule Inhibitors of Nsp12/7/8 RNA-dependent RNA Polymerase
  JOURNAL   bioRxiv https://www.biorxiv.org/content/10.1101/2021.04.07.438807v1
REFERENCE   2 (bases 1 to 11571)
  AUTHORS   .
  TITLE     Direct Submission
  JOURNAL   Exported Jun 3, 2021 from SnapGene Server 1.1.58
            http://www.snapgene.com
FEATURES             Location/Qualifiers
     source          1..11571
                     /organism="synthetic DNA construct"
                     /mol_type="other DNA"
     polyA_signal    126..174
                     /label=HSV TK poly(A) signal
                     /note="herpes simplex virus thymidine kinase
                     polyadenylation signal (Cole and Stacy, 1985)"
     mobile_element  452..617
                     /mobile_element_type="transposon:Tn7"
                     /note="mini-Tn7 element (left end of the Tn7 transposon)"
     promoter        1002..1104
                     /label=cat promoter
                     /note="promoter of the E. coli cat gene encoding
                     chloramphenicol acetyltransferase"
     CDS             1105..1764
                     /codon_start=1
                     /gene="cat"
                     /product="chloramphenicol acetyltransferase"
                     /label=CmR
                     /note="confers resistance to chloramphenicol"
                     /translation="MEKKITGYTTVDISQWHRKEHFEAFQSVAQCTYNQTVQLDITAFL
                     KTVKKNKHKFYPAFIHILARLMNAHPEFRMAMKDGELVIWDSVHPCYTVFHEQTETFSS
                     LWSEYHDDFRQFLHIYSQDVACYGENLAYFPKGFIENMFFVSANPWVSFTSFDLNVANM
                     DNFFAPVFTMGKYYTQGDKVLMPLAIQVHHAVCDGFHVGRMLNELQQYCDEWQGGA"
     primer_bind     complement(1171..1190)
                     /label=CAT-R
                     /note="Chloramphenicol resistance gene, reverse primer"
     rep_origin      2064..2518
                     /direction=RIGHT
                     /label=f1 ori
                     /note="f1 bacteriophage origin of replication; arrow
                     indicates direction of (+) strand synthesis"
     primer_bind     complement(2151..2170)
                     /label=F1ori-R
                     /note="F1 origin, reverse primer"
     primer_bind     2360..2381
                     /label=F1ori-F
                     /note="F1 origin, forward primer"
     promoter        2544..2648
                     /gene="bla"
                     /label=AmpR promoter
     CDS             2649..3509
                     /codon_start=1
                     /gene="bla"
                     /product="beta-lactamase"
                     /label=AmpR
                     /note="confers resistance to ampicillin, carbenicillin, and
                     related antibiotics"
                     /translation="MSIQHFRVALIPFFAAFCLPVFAHPETLVKVKDAEDQLGARVGYI
                     ELDLNSGKILESFRPEERFPMMSTFKVLLCGAVLSRIDAGQEQLGRRIHYSQNDLVEYS
                     PVTEKHLTDGMTVRELCSAAITMSDNTAANLLLTTIGGPKELTAFLHNMGDHVTRLDRW
                     EPELNEAIPNDERDTTMPVAMATTLRKLLTGELLTLASRQQLIDWMEADKVAGPLLRSA
                     LPAGWFIADKSGAGERGSRGIIAALGPDGKPSRIVVIYTTGSQATMDERNRQIAEIGAS
                     LIKHW"
     primer_bind     complement(2867..2886)
                     /label=Amp-R
                     /note="Ampicillin resistance gene, reverse primer"
     rep_origin      3680..4268
                     /direction=RIGHT
                     /label=ori
                     /note="high-copy-number ColE1/pMB1/pBR322/pUC origin of
                     replication"
     primer_bind     4169..4188
                     /label=pBR322ori-F
                     /note="pBR322 origin, forward primer"
     primer_bind     4422..4439
                     /label=L4440
                     /note="L4440 vector, forward primer"
     mobile_element  4573..4797
                     /mobile_element_type="transposon:Tn7"
                     /note="mini-Tn7 element (right end of the Tn7 transposon)"
     CDS             complement(4864..5397)
                     /codon_start=1
                     /gene="aacC1"
                     /product="gentamycin acetyltransferase"
                     /label=GmR
                     /note="confers resistance to gentamycin"
                     /translation="MLRSSNDVTQQGSRPKTKLGGSSMGIIRTCRLGPDQVKSMRAALD
                     LFGREFGDVATYSQHQPDSDYLGNLLRSKTFIALAAFDQEAVVGALAAYVLPKFEQPRS
                     EIYIYDLAVSGEHRRQGIATALINLLKHEANALGAYVIYVQADYGDDPAVALYTKLGIR
                     EEVMHFDIDPSTAT"
     promoter        complement(5586..5614)
                     /gene="intI1 (promoter lies within the coding sequence)"
                     /label=Pc promoter
                     /note="class 1 integron promoter"
     protein_bind    6010..6043
                     /label=loxP
                     /bound_moiety="Cre recombinase"
                     /note="Cre-mediated recombination occurs in the 8-bp core
                     sequence (GCATACAT)."
     polyA_signal    6141..6189
                     /label=HSV TK poly(A) signal
                     /note="herpes simplex virus thymidine kinase
                     polyadenylation signal (Cole and Stacy, 1985)"
     promoter        6284..6375
                     /gene="polh from Autographa californica"
                     /label=polyhedrin promoter
                     /note="promoter for the baculovirus polyhedrin gene"
     CDS             9233..9298
                     /codon_start=1
                     /product="three tandem FLAG(R) epitope tags, followed by an
                     enterokinase cleavage site"
                     /label=3xFLAG
                     /translation="DYKDHDGDYKDHDIDYKDDDDK"
     polyA_signal    9431..9565
                     /label=SV40 poly(A) signal
                     /note="SV40 polyadenylation signal"
     polyA_signal    9924..9972
                     /label=HSV TK poly(A) signal
                     /note="herpes simplex virus thymidine kinase
                     polyadenylation signal (Cole and Stacy, 1985)"
     promoter        10067..10158
                     /gene="polh from Autographa californica"
                     /label=polyhedrin promoter
                     /note="promoter for the baculovirus polyhedrin gene"
     CDS             10460..10477
                     /codon_start=1
                     /product="6xHis affinity tag"
                     /label=6xHis
                     /translation="HHHHHH"
     polyA_signal    11204..11338
                     /label=SV40 poly(A) signal
                     /note="SV40 polyadenylation signal"
ORIGIN
        1 cgtcggggcg gcaagccctg ccatagccac tacgggttaa ttaaaaactg gatactattg
       61 cacgttttta tcgaggctaa ctgaaacacg gaaggagaca ataccggaag gaacccgcgc
      121 tatgacggca ataaaaagac agaataaaac gcacgggtgt tgggtcgttt gttcataaac
      181 gcggggttcg gtcccagggc tggcactctg tcaagtgaac gctctatggt ctaaagattt
      241 aaatctatat ctcaatcggg gttacgtcga taccccaccg agaccccatt gggaccaata
      301 cgcccgcgtt tcttcctttt ccccacccca acccccaagt tcgggtgaag gcccagggct
      361 cgcagccaac gtcggggcgg caagccctgc catagccact acgggttaat taaaaaccta
      421 atgatgcctg atgtttcaat caggagatcc gaaccagata agtgaaatct agttccaaac
      481 tattttgtca tttttaattt tcgtattagc ttacgacgct acacccagtt cccatctatt
      541 ttgtcactct tccctaaata atccttaaaa actccatttc cacccctccc agttcccaac
      601 tattttgtcc gcccacagcg gggcattttt cttcctgtta tgtttttaat caaacatcct
      661 gccaactcca tgtgacaaac cgtcatcttc ggctactttt tctctgtcac agaatgaaaa
      721 tttttctgtc atctcttcgt tattaatgtt tgtaattgac tgaatatcaa cgcttatttg
      781 cagcctgaac tgaacaggag ggacagctga tagaaacaga agccactgga gcacctcaaa
      841 aacaccatca tacactaaat cagtaagttg gcagcatcac ccgacgcact ttgcgccgaa
      901 taaatacctg tgacggaaga tcacttcgca gaataaataa atcctggtgt ccctgttgat
      961 accgggaagc cctgggccaa cttttggcga aaatgagacg ttgatcggca cgtaagaggt
     1021 tccaactttc accataatga aataagatca ctaccgggcg tattttttga gttatcgaga
     1081 ttttcaggag ctaaggaagc taaaatggag aaaaaaatca ctggatatac caccgttgat
     1141 atatcccaat ggcatcgtaa agaacatttt gaggcatttc agtcagttgc tcaatgtacc
     1201 tataaccaga ccgttcagct ggatattacg gcctttttaa agaccgtaaa gaaaaataag
     1261 cacaagtttt atccggcctt tattcacatt cttgcccgcc tgatgaatgc tcatccggaa
     1321 ttccgtatgg caatgaaaga cggtgagctg gtgatatggg atagtgttca cccttgttac
     1381 accgttttcc atgagcaaac tgaaacgttt tcatcgctct ggagtgaata ccacgacgat
     1441 ttccggcagt ttctacacat atattcgcaa gatgtggcgt gttacggtga aaacctggcc
     1501 tatttcccta aagggtttat tgagaatatg tttttcgtct cagccaatcc ctgggtgagt
     1561 ttcaccagtt ttgatttaaa cgtggccaat atggacaact tcttcgcccc cgttttcacc
     1621 atgggcaaat attatacgca aggcgacaag gtgctgatgc cgctggcgat tcaggttcat
     1681 catgccgttt gtgatggctt ccatgtcggc agaatgctta atgaattaca acagtactgc
     1741 gatgagtggc agggcggggc gtaatttttt taaggcagtt attggtgccc ttaaacgcct
     1801 ggttgctacg cctgaataag tgataataag cggatgaatg gcagaaattc gaaagcaaat
     1861 tcgacccggt cgtcggttca gggcagggtc gttaaatagc cgcttatgtc tattgctggt
     1921 ttaccggttt attgactacc ggaagcagtg tgaccgtgtg cttctcaaat gcctgaggcc
     1981 agtttgctca ggctctcccc gtggaggtaa taattgacga tatgatcatt tattctgcct
     2041 cccagagcct gatggcgaat gggnnnnnnn nnnnnnnnnn nnnnnnnnnn nnnnnnnnnn
     2101 nnnnnnnnnn nnnnnnnnnn nnnnnnnnnn nnnnnnnnnn nnnnnnnnnn nnnnnnnnnn
     2161 nnnnnnnnnn nnnnnnnnnn nnnnnnncnn nnnnnnnnnn nnnnnnnnnn nnnnnnnnnn
     2221 nnnnnnnnnn nnnnnnnnnn nnnnnnnnnn nnnnnnnnnn nnnnnnnnnn nnnnnnnnna
     2281 nnnnnnnnnn nnnnnnnnnn nnnnnnnnnn nnnnnnnnnn nnnnnnnnnc ctttgacgtt
     2341 ggagtccacg ttcttaatag tggactcttg ttccaaactg gaacaacact caaccctatc
     2401 tcggtctatt cttttgattt ataagggatt ttgccgattt cggcctattg gttaaaaaat
     2461 gagctgattt aacaaaaatt taacgcgaat tttaacaaaa tattaacgct tacaatttag
     2521 gtggcacttt tcggggaaat gtgcgcggaa cccctatttg tttatttttc taaatacatt
     2581 caaatatgta tccgctcatg agacaataac cctgataaat gcttcaataa tattgaaaaa
     2641 ggaagagtat gagtattcaa catttccgtg tcgcccttat tccctttttt gcggcatttt
     2701 gccttcctgt ttttgctcac ccagaaacgc tggtgaaagt aaaagatgct gaagatcagt
     2761 tgggtgcacg agtgggttac atcgaactgg atctcaacag cggtaagatc cttgagagtt
     2821 ttcgccccga agaacgtttt ccaatgatga gcacttttaa agttctgcta tgtggcgcgg
     2881 tattatcccg tattgacgcc gggcaagagc aactcggtcg ccgcatacac tattctcaga
     2941 atgacttggt tgagtactca ccagtcacag aaaagcatct tacggatggc atgacagtaa
     3001 gagaattatg cagtgctgcc ataaccatga gtgataacac tgcggccaac ttacttctga
     3061 caacgatcgg aggaccgaag gagctaaccg cttttttgca caacatgggg gatcatgtaa
     3121 ctcgccttga tcgttgggaa ccggagctga atgaagccat accaaacgac gagcgtgaca
     3181 ccacgatgcc tgtagcaatg gcaacaacgt tgcgcaaact attaactggc gaactactta
     3241 ctctagcttc ccggcaacaa ttaatagact ggatggaggc ggataaagtt gcaggaccac
     3301 ttctgcgctc ggcccttccg gctggctggt ttattgctga taaatctgga gccggtgagc
     3361 gtgggtctcg cggtatcatt gcagcactgg ggccagatgg taagccctcc cgtatcgtag
     3421 ttatctacac gacggggagt caggcaacta tggatgaacg aaatagacag atcgctgaga
     3481 taggtgcctc actgattaag cattggtaac tgtcagacca agtttactca tatatacttt
     3541 agattgattt aaaacttcat ttttaattta aaaggatcta ggtgaagatc ctttttgata
     3601 atctcatgac caaaatccct taacgtgagt tttcgttcca ctgagcgtca gaccccgtag
     3661 aaaagatcaa aggatcttct tgagatcctt tttttctgcg cgtaatctgc tgcttgcaaa
     3721 caaaaaaacc accgctacca gcggtggttt gtttgccgga tcaagagcta ccaactcttt
     3781 ttccgaaggt aactggcttc agcagagcgc agataccaaa tactattctt ctagtgtagc
     3841 cgtagttagg ccaccacttc aagaactctg tagcaccgcc tacatacctc gctctgctaa
     3901 tcctgttacc agtggctgct gccagtggcg ataagtcgtg tcttaccggg ttggactcaa
     3961 gacgatagtt accggataag gcgcagcggt cgggctgaac ggggggttcg tgcacacagc
     4021 ccagcttgga gcgaacgacc tacaccgaac tgagatacct acagcgtgag ctatgagaaa
     4081 gcgccacgct tcccgaaggg agaaaggcgg acaggtatcc ggtaagcggc agggtcggaa
     4141 caggagagcg cacgagggag cttccagggg gaaacgcctg gtatctttat agtcctgtcg
     4201 ggtttcgcca cctctgactt gagcgtcgat ttttgtgatg ctcgtcaggg gggcggagcc
     4261 tatggaaaaa cgccagcaac gcggcctttt tacggttcct ggccttttgc tggccttttg
     4321 ctcacatgtt ctttcctgcg ttatcccctg attctgtgga taaccgtatt accgcctttg
     4381 agtgagctga taccgctcgc cgcagccgaa cgaccgagcg cagcgagtca gtgagcgagg
     4441 aagcggaaga gcgcctgatg cggtattttc tccttacgca tctgtgcggt atttcacacc
     4501 gcatagacca gccgcgtaac ctggcaaaat cggttacggt tgagtaataa atggatgccc
     4561 tgcgtaagcg ggtgtgggcg gacaataaag tcttaaactg aacaaaatag atctaaacta
     4621 tgacaataaa gtcttaaact agacagaata gttgtaaact gaaatcagtc cagttatgct
     4681 gtgaaaaagc atactggact tttgttatgg ctaaagcaaa ctcttcattt tctgaagtgc
     4741 aaattgcccg tcgtattaaa gaggggcgtg gccaagggca tggtaaagac tatattcgcg
     4801 gcgttgtgac aatttaccga acaactccgc ggccgggaag ccgatctcgg cttgaacgaa
     4861 ttgttaggtg gcggtacttg ggtcgatatc aaagtgcatc acttcttccc gtatgcccaa
     4921 ctttgtatag agagccactg cgggatcgtc accgtaatct gcttgcacgt agatcacata
     4981 agcaccaagc gcgttggcct catgcttgag gagattgatg agcgcggtgg caatgccctg
     5041 cctccggtgc tcgccggaga ctgcgagatc atagatatag atctcactac gcggctgctc
     5101 aaacttgggc agaacgtaag ccgcgagagc gccaacaacc gcttcttggt cgaaggcagc
     5161 aagcgcgatg aatgtcttac tacggagcaa gttcccgagg taatcggagt ccggctgatg
     5221 ttgggagtag gtggctacgt ctccgaactc acgaccgaaa agatcaagag cagcccgcat
     5281 ggatttgact tggtcagggc cgagcctaca tgtgcgaatg atgcccatac ttgagccacc
     5341 taactttgtt ttagggcgac tgccctgctg cgtaacatcg ttgctgctgc gtaacatcgt
     5401 tgctgctcca taacatcaaa catcgaccca cggcgtaacg cgcttgctgc ttggatgccc
     5461 gaggcataga ctgtacaaaa aaacagtcat aacaagccat gaaaaccgcc actgcgccgt
     5521 taccaccgct gcgttcggtc aaggttctgg accagttgcg tgagcgcata cgctacttgc
     5581 attacagttt acgaaccgaa caggcttatg tcaactgggt ttgtgccttc atccgtttcc
     5641 acggtgtgcg tcacccggca accttgggca gcagcgaagt cgaggcattt ctgtcctggc
     5701 tggcgaacga gcgcaaggtt tcggtctcca cgcatcgtca ggcattggcg gccttgctgt
     5761 tcttctacgg caaggtgctg tgcacggatc tgcccttgct tcaggagatc ggtagacctc
     5821 ggccgtcgcg gcgcttgccg gtggtgctga ccccggatga agtggttcgc atcctcggtt
     5881 ttctggaagg cgagcatcgt ttgttcgccc aggactctag ctatagttct agtggttggc
     5941 tacagctttg tttgtactat caacaggttg aactgctgat caacagatcc tctacgcggc
     6001 cgcggtacca taacttcgta tagcatacat tatacgaagt tatctggcct aggttaatta
     6061 aacgctctat ggtctaaagt ttttatcgag gctaactgaa acacggaagg agacaatacc
     6121 ggaaggaacc cgcgctatga cggcaataaa aagacagaat aaaacgcacg ggtgttgggt
     6181 cgtttgttca taaacgcggg gttcggtccc agggctggca ctctgtcaag tgaacgctct
     6241 atggtctaaa gatttaaatc gacctactcc ggaatattaa tagatcatgg agataattaa
     6301 aatgataacc atctcgcaaa taaataagta ttttactgtt ttcgtaacag ttttgtaata
     6361 aaaaaaccta taaatattcc ggattattca taccgtccca ccatcgggcg cggatccagc
     6421 caccatgtct gctgacgctc agtccttcct gaaccgtgtg tgcggtgtct ctgctgctcg
     6481 tctgactcct tgcggtactg gaacctctac cgacgtggtg taccgtgctt tcgacatcta
     6541 caacgacaag gtggccggtt tcgctaagtt cctcaagacc aactgctgcc gcttccaaga
     6601 gaaggacgag gacgacaacc tgatcgactc ctacttcgtg gtcaagcgtc acaccttctc
     6661 caactaccag cacgaggaaa ctatctacaa cctgctgaag gactgccccg ctgtggctaa
     6721 gcacgacttc ttcaagttcc gtatcgacgg cgacatggtg ccccacatct ctcgtcagcg
     6781 tctgaccaag tacaccatgg ctgacctggt gtacgctctg cgccacttcg atgagggaaa
     6841 ctgcgacacc ctgaaagaga tcctggtcac ctacaactgc tgtgacgacg actacttcaa
     6901 caagaaggat tggtacgact tcgtcgagaa ccccgacatc ctgcgtgtgt acgctaacct
     6961 gggagagcgt gtgcgtcagg ctctgctcaa gactgtgcag ttctgcgacg ctatgcgtaa
     7021 cgctggtatc gtgggagtgc tgaccctgga caaccaggac ctgaacggca attggtatga
     7081 tttcggcgac ttcatccaga ctacccctgg ttctggtgtc cccgtggtgg actcttacta
     7141 ctccctgctg atgcccatcc tgactctgac ccgtgctctg accgctgagt ctcacgtgga
     7201 caccgacctg accaagcctt acatcaagtg ggacttgctg aagtacgatt tcaccgagga
     7261 acgcctgaag ctgttcgacc gttacttcaa gtactgggac cagacctacc atcctaactg
     7321 cgtgaactgc ctggacgacc gttgcatcct gcactgcgct aacttcaacg tgctgttctc
     7381 cactgtgttc cctccaacct ccttcggtcc tctcgtgcgc aagatcttcg tggacggtgt
     7441 ccctttcgtg gtgtccaccg gttaccactt ccgtgaactg ggtgtcgtgc ataaccagga
     7501 cgtcaacctc cactcctctc gtctgtcctt caaagagctg ctggtctacg ctgctgaccc
     7561 cgctatgcat gctgcttccg gaaacctgct gctggacaag cgtaccactt gcttctccgt
     7621 ggctgccctg actaacaacg tggccttcca gaccgtgaag cccggcaatt tcaacaagga
     7681 cttctacgat ttcgccgtgt ccaagggctt cttcaaagaa ggctcctccg tcgagctgaa
     7741 gcacttcttc ttcgctcaag acggcaacgc tgctatctcc gactacgact actaccgtta
     7801 caacttgccc accatgtgcg acatccgtca gctgctgttc gtggtcgagg tggtggacaa
     7861 gtacttcgac tgctacgacg gtggttgcat caacgccaat caagtgatcg tgaacaacct
     7921 ggacaagtcc gctggcttcc ccttcaacaa atggggcaaa gctcgtctgt actacgactc
     7981 catgtcctac gaggaccagg acgctctgtt cgcttacacc aagcgtaacg tgatccccac
     8041 catcactcag atgaacctga aatacgccat ctccgctaag aaccgtgctc gtaccgtggc
     8101 tggtgtctcc atctgctcca ccatgaccaa ccgtcagttc caccagaagc tgctgaagtc
     8161 aatcgctgct acccgcggtg ctaccgtggt catcggtact tccaagttct acggtggctg
     8221 gcacaacatg ctgaaaaccg tgtactccga cgtggaaaac cctcacctga tgggctggga
     8281 ctaccccaag tgcgatcgtg ctatgcctaa catgctgcgt atcatggctt ccctggtgct
     8341 ggctcgcaag cacactactt gctgctccct gtctcaccgt ttctaccgtc tggctaacga
     8401 gtgcgctcag gtgctgtccg agatggtcat gtgcggtggt tccctgtacg tgaagcctgg
     8461 tggtacttcc tctggcgacg ctaccaccgc ttacgctaac tccgtgttca acatctgcca
     8521 ggctgtgacc gctaacgtga acgctctgct gtccaccgac ggcaacaaga tcgctgacaa
     8581 atacgtgcgt aacctgcagc accgtctgta cgagtgcctg taccgtaacc gtgacgtcga
     8641 cactgacttc gtgaacgagt tctacgctta cctgcgcaag cacttcagca tgatgatcct
     8701 gtccgacgac gctgtcgtgt gcttcaactc cacctacgct tcccaaggcc tggtggcttc
     8761 catcaagaac ttcaagtccg tgctgtacta ccagaacaac gtgttcatgt ccgaggctaa
     8821 gtgctggacc gagactgacc tgactaaggg tccccacgag ttctgctccc agcacaccat
     8881 gctggtcaag cagggcgacg attacgtgta cctgccttat cctgatcctt ctcgtatcct
     8941 cggcgctggt tgcttcgtgg atgacatcgt caagaccgac ggaaccctga tgatcgagcg
     9001 tttcgtgtcc ctggctatcg acgcttaccc tctgactaag caccccaatc aagagtacgc
     9061 tgacgtgttc cacctgtacc tgcagtacat ccgcaagctg cacgacgagc tgaccggaca
     9121 catgctggac atgtactccg tgatgctgac caacgacaac acctctcgtt actgggagcc
     9181 cgaattctac gaggctatgt acacccctca caccgtgctg cagggtggct ccgactacaa
     9241 ggaccacgac ggcgattaca aggatcatga catcgactac aaagacgacg atgacaagta
     9301 aaagcttgtc gagaagtact agaggatcat aatcagccat accacatttg tagaggtttt
     9361 acttgcttta aaaaacctcc cacacctccc cctgaacctg aaacataaaa tgaatgcaat
     9421 tgttgttgtt aacttgttta ttgcagctta taatggttac aaataaagca atagcatcac
     9481 aaatttcaca aataaagcat ttttttcact gcattctagt tgtggtttgt ccaaactcat
     9541 caatgtatct tatcatgtct ggatctgatc actgcttgag cctagaagat ccggctgcta
     9601 acaaagcccg aaaggaagct gagttggctg ctgccaccgc tgagcaataa ctatcataac
     9661 catttaaata aatctatatc tcaatcgggg ttacgtcgat accccaccga gaccccattg
     9721 ggaccaatac gcccgcgttt cttccttttc cccaccccaa cccccaagtt cgggtgaagg
     9781 cccagggctc gcagccaacg tcggggcggc aagccctgcc atagccacta cgggttaatt
     9841 aaaaactata tctcaatcgg ggtttttatc gaggctaact gaaacacgga aggagacaat
     9901 accggaagga acccgcgcta tgacggcaat aaaaagacag aataaaacgc acgggtgttg
     9961 ggtcgtttgt tcataaacgc ggggttcggt cccagggctg gcactctgtc aagtgaacgc
    10021 tctatggtct aaagatttaa atcgacctac tccggaatat taatagatca tggagataat
    10081 taaaatgata accatctcgc aaataaataa gtattttact gttttcgtaa cagttttgta
    10141 ataaaaaaac ctataaatat tccggattat tcataccgtc ccaccatcgg gcgcggatcc
    10201 agccaccatg tccaagatgt ccgacgtgaa gtgcacctcc gtggtgctgc tgtctgtgct
    10261 gcaacagctg cgtgtggaat cctccagcaa gctgtgggct cagtgcgtcc aactgcacaa
    10321 cgacatcctg ctggctaagg acaccaccga ggctttcgag aagatggtgt ccctgctgtc
    10381 cgtcctgctg tctatgcaag gtgctgtgga catcaacaag ctgtgcgaag agatgctgga
    10441 caaccgtgct accctgcagc accatcacca ccatcacgct atcgcttccg agttctcctc
    10501 tctgccctcc tacgctgctt tcgctaccgc tcaagaggct tacgagcagg ctgtggctaa
    10561 cggcgactct gaggtggtgc tgaagaagct gaaaaagtcc ctgaacgtgg ccaagtccga
    10621 gttcgaccgt gacgctgcta tgcagcgcaa gctcgagaag atggctgacc aggctatgac
    10681 ccagatgtac aagcaggctc gttccgagga caagcgtgct aaagtgacct ccgctatgca
    10741 gaccatgctg ttcaccatgc tccgcaagct ggacaacgac gctctgaaca acatcatcaa
    10801 caacgctcgt gacggttgcg tgcccctgaa catcatccct ctgaccaccg ctgctaagct
    10861 gatggtggtc atccccgact acaacaccta caagaacact tgcgacggca ccaccttcac
    10921 ctacgcttcc gctctgtggg agatccagca agtggtggac gctgactcca agatcgtgca
    10981 gctgtccgag atctccatgg acaactctcc caacctggct tggcccctga tcgtgactgc
    11041 tctgcgtgct aactccgctg tgaagctgca gtaaaagctt gtcgagaagt actagaggat
    11101 cataatcagc cataccacat ttgtagaggt tttacttgct ttaaaaaacc tcccacacct
    11161 ccccctgaac ctgaaacata aaatgaatgc aattgttgtt gttaacttgt ttattgcagc
    11221 ttataatggt tacaaataaa gcaatagcat cacaaatttc acaaataaag catttttttc
    11281 actgcattct agttgtggtt tgtccaaact catcaatgta tcttatcatg tctggatctg
    11341 atcactgctt gagcctagaa gatccggctg ctaacaaagc ccgaaaggaa gctgagttgg
    11401 ctgctgccac cgctgagcaa taactatcat aaccatttaa ataaatctat atctcaatcg
    11461 gggttacgtc gataccccac cgagacccca ttgggaccaa tacgcccgcg tttcttcctt
    11521 ttccccaccc caacccccaa gttcgggtga aggcccaggg ctcgcagcca a
//
